Addgene plasmid #118073: IRES-EGFP-Flag-hRabin8
Purpose: Expresses Flag-tagged human Rabin8 in mammalian cells
Depositing lab: Ken-Ichi Takemaru. Depositing organization: Stony Brook University.
Backbone
  Vector backbone: pEF1α-IRES-EGFP
  Backbone manufacturer: gift from Dr. Lemischka, Mount Sinai Medical Center, New York, NY
  Vector type: Mammalian Expression, Lentiviral
Growth in bacteria
  Bacterial resistance: Ampicillin, 100 μg/mL
  Growth temperature: 37°C
  Growth strain: NEB Stable
  Copy number: High Copy
Gene/Insert
  Gene/Insert name: human Rabin8
  Species: H. sapiens (human)
  Entrez Gene: RAB3IP (a.k.a. RABIN3, RABIN8)
  Promoter: EF1 alpha
  Tag / fusion protein: Flag (N terminal on insert)
  Cloning method: Restriction Enzyme; 5′ cloning site Sfi (not destroyed); 3′ cloning site SfiI (not destroyed)
  Sequencing primers: 5′ TTCTCAAGCCTCAGACAGTG
Terms and licenses: Academic/Nonprofit Terms; Industry Terms: Not Available to Industry
How to cite: IRES-EGFP-Flag-hRabin8 was a gift from Ken-Ichi Takemaru (Addgene plasmid # 118073 ; http://n2t.net/addgene:118073 ; RRID:Addgene_118073)
