[The description below was written by a language model from this plasmid's Addgene catalogue record and pLannotate feature annotations shown in this document.]
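Description:
IRES-EGFP-Flag-hRabin8 is a lentiviral mammalian expression plasmid of about 11.9 kb, built on the pEF1α-IRES-EGFP backbone, that expresses N-terminally Flag-tagged human Rabin8 (RAB3IP). It is maintained in E. coli through a high-copy ColE1/pUC-type origin with ampicillin selection (AmpR under its own bla promoter), and it also carries an f1 phage origin. Outside the viral region, an SV40 promoter/EM7 promoter–driven BleoR cassette with an SV40 poly(A) signal is annotated, which could confer bleomycin/Zeocin-family resistance in mammalian or bacterial cells. Because it lies downstream of the 3' LTR, it would not be transferred with the packaged genome.

The transfer cassette begins with a CMV enhancer/promoter fused to a truncated HIV-1 5' LTR, an arrangement that drives genomic RNA production in packaging cells without Tat. It is followed by the Ψ packaging signal with a gag fragment, the RRE for Rev-dependent nuclear export, and the cPPT/CTS that aids nuclear import of the provirus. Internally, the human EF-1α core promoter with its intron A drives a bicistronic transcript. The Flag sequence (annotated as a partial 3xFLAG match) is fused directly to the RAB3IP coding sequence, and an EMCV IRES then permits independent translation of EGFP, so green fluorescence marks cells expressing the transgene. A WPRE enhances transcript stability and expression, and the unit ends with a nef fragment, a truncated 3' LTR and a bGH poly(A) signal.

Rabin8 is a guanine nucleotide exchange factor that activates RAB8A and RAB8B and promotes polarized vesicle transport. The construct suits transfection or lentiviral transduction for studies needing epitope-based detection or pulldown of Rabin8 alongside fluorescent identification of expressing cells.
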