Features (pLannotate 1.2.2; 33 found; start..end, strand, type, name):
      1..380     +  enhancer       CMV enhancer: human cytomegalovirus immediate early enhancer
    381..580     +  promoter       CMV promoter: human cytomegalovirus (CMV) immediate early promoter
    598..778     +  LTR            5' LTR (truncated): truncated 5' long terminal repeat (LTR) from HIV-1
    825..950     +  misc_feature   HIV-1 Ψ: packaging signal of human immunodeficiency virus type 1
    934..1297    +  CDS            HIV-1 gag (fragment): gag protein from human immunodeficiency virus 1; gag
   1443..1676    +  misc_feature   RRE: The Rev response element (RRE) of HIV-1 allows for Rev-dependent mRNA export from the nucleus to the cytoplasm.
   2053..2153    +  CDS            Rev (fragment): human immunodeficiency virus 1 (HIV-1) Rev protein; rev; enhances nuclear export of unspliced and incompletely spliced viral mRNAs
   2203..2320    +  misc_feature   cPPT/CTS: central polypurine tract and central termination sequence of HIV-1
   2386..2597    +  promoter       EF-1α core promoter: core promoter for human elongation factor EF-1α
   2598..3536    +  intron         EF-1α intron A: intron upstream of the start codon of human EF-1α
   3572..3598    +  CDS            3xFLAG (fragment): three tandem FLAG® epitope tags
   3599..4978    +  CDS            RAB3IP: RAB3I_HUMAN - Also known as RABIN8. Experimental evidence at protein level: Swiss-Prot protein existence level 1. Guanine nucleotide exchange factor (GEF) which may activate RAB8A and RAB8B (PubMed:12221131, PubMed:26824392). Promotes the exchange of GDP to GTP, converting inactive GDP-bound Rab proteins into their active GTP-bound form (PubMed:12221131, PubMed:26824392). Mediates the release of GDP from RAB8A and RAB8B but not from RAB3A or RAB5 (PubMed:20937701, PubMed:26824392). Modulates actin organization and promotes polarized transport of RAB8A-specific vesicles to the cell surface (Pub
   5010..5596    +  misc_feature   IRES2: internal ribosome entry site (IRES) of the encephalomyocarditis virus (EMCV)
   5597..6316    +  CDS            EGFP: the original enhanced GFP (Yang et al., 1996) mammalian codon-optimized
   6326..6914    +  misc_feature   WPRE: woodchuck hepatitis virus posttranscriptional regulatory element
   6925..7431    +  CDS            nef (fragment): NEF_HV1LA - Experimental evidence at protein level: Swiss-Prot protein existence level 1. Extracellular Nef protein targets CD4(+) T-lymphocytes for apoptosis by interacting with CXCR4 surface receptors. From Human immunodeficiency virus type 1 group M subtype B (isolate Lai) (HIV-1).
   7438..7618    +  LTR            5' LTR (truncated): truncated 5' long terminal repeat (LTR) from HIV-1
   7650..7874    +  polyA_signal   bGH poly(A) signal: bovine growth hormone polyadenylation signal
   7878..7899    +  promoter       SV40 promoter (fragment): SV40 enhancer and early promoter
   7920..8348    +  rep_origin     f1 ori (sequence partly withheld): f1 bacteriophage origin of replication; arrow indicates direction of (+) strand synthesis
   8362..8691    +  promoter       SV40 promoter: SV40 enhancer and early promoter
   8739..8786    +  promoter       EM7 promoter: synthetic bacterial promoter&nbsp
   8805..9179    +  CDS            BleoR: antibiotic-binding protein; Sh ble from Streptoalloteichus hindustanus; confers resistance to bleomycin, phleomycin, and Zeocin™
   9189..9314    +  CDS            ble (fragment): BLE_KLEPN - Experimental evidence at protein level: Swiss-Prot protein existence level 1. Binding protein with a strong affinity to the bleomycin family of antibiotics. Binds to CL990; an antimitotic-antibiotic compound. From Klebsiella pneumoniae.
   9309..9430    +  polyA_signal   SV40 poly(A) signal: SV40 polyadenylation signal
   9501..9523    -  protein_bind   lac operator (fragment): The lac repressor binds to the lac operator to inhibit transcription in E. coli. This inhibition can be relieved by adding lactose or isopropyl-β-D-thiogalactopyranoside (IPTG). lac repressor encoded by lacI
   9527..9557    -  promoter       lac promoter: promoter for the E. coli lac operon
   9572..9593    -  protein_bind   CAP binding site: CAP binding activates transcription in the presence of cAMP. E. coli catabolite activator protein
   9606..9698    -  CDS            lacI (fragment): lac repressor; lacI; The lac repressor binds to the lac operator to inhibit transcription in E. coli. This inhibition can be relieved by adding lactose or isopropyl-β-D-thiogalactopyranoside (IPTG).
   9881..10469   -  rep_origin     ori: high-copy-number ColE1/pMB1/pBR322/pUC origin of replication
  10640..11500   -  CDS            AmpR: β-lactamase; bla; confers resistance to ampicillin, carbenicillin, and related antibiotics
  11501..11605   -  promoter       AmpR promoter: bla
  11664..11716   -  misc_feature   bom (fragment): basis of mobility region from pBR322
>Addgene plasmid #118073 | IRES-EGFP-Flag-hRabin8 | addgene full sequence | sequence record 230364 | Addgene NGS Result
GACATTGATTATTGACTAGTTATTAATAGTAATCAATTACGGGGTCATTAGTTCATAGCCCATATATGGA
GTTCCGCGTTACATAACTTACGGTAAATGGCCCGCCTGGCTGACCGCCCAACGACCCCCGCCCATTGACG
TCAATAATGACGTATGTTCCCATAGTAACGCCAATAGGGACTTTCCATTGACGTCAATGGGTGGAGTATT
TACGGTAAACTGCCCACTTGGCAGTACATCAAGTGTATCATATGCCAAGTACGCCCCCTATTGACGTCAA
TGACGGTAAATGGCCCGCCTGGCATTATGCCCAGTACATGACCTTATGGGACTTTCCTACTTGGCAGTAC
ATCTACGTATTAGTCATCGCTATTACCATGGTGATGCGGTTTTGGCAGTACATCAATGGGCGTGGATAGC
GGTTTGACTCACGGGGATTTCCAAGTCTCCACCCCATTGACGTCAATGGGAGTTTGTTTTGGCACCAAAA
TCAACGGGACTTTCCAAAATGTCGTAACAACTCCGCCCCATTGACGCAAATGGGCGGTAGGCGTGTACGG
TGGGAGGTCTATATAAGCAGCGCGTTTTGCCTGTACTGGGTCTCTCTGGTTAGACCAGATCTGAGCCTGG
GAGCTCTCTGGCTAACTAGGGAACCCACTGCTTAAGCCTCAATAAAGCTTGCCTTGAGTGCTTCAAGTAG
TGTGTGCCCGTCTGTTGTGTGACTCTGGTAACTAGAGATCCCTCAGACCCTTTTAGTCAGTGTGGAAAAT
CTCTAGCAGTGGCGCCCGAACAGGGACTTGAAAGCGAAAGGGAAACCAGAGGAGCTCTCTCGACGCAGGA
CTCGGCTTGCTGAAGCGCGCACGGCAAGAGGCGAGGGGCGGCGACTGGTGAGTACGCCAAAAATTTTGAC
TAGCGGAGGCTAGAAGGAGAGAGATGGGTGCGAGAGCGTCAGTATTAAGCGGGGGAGAATTAGATCGCGA
TGGGAAAAAATTCGGTTAAGGCCAGGGGGAAAGAAAAAATATAAATTAAAACATATAGTATGGGCAAGCA
GGGAGCTAGAACGATTCGCAGTTAATCCTGGCCTGTTAGAAACATCAGAAGGCTGTAGACAAATACTGGG
ACAGCTACAACCATCCCTTCAGACAGGATCAGAAGAACTTAGATCATTATATAATACAGTAGCAACCCTC
TATTGTGTGCATCAAAGGATAGAGATAAAAGACACCAAGGAAGCTTTAGACAAGATAGAGGAAGAGCAAA
ACAAAAGTAAGACCACCGCACAGCAAGCGGCCGCTGATCTTCAGACCTGGAGGAGGAGATATGAGGGACA
ATTGGAGAAGTGAATTATATAAATATAAAGTAGTAAAAATTGAACCATTAGGAGTAGCACCCACCAAGGC
AAAGAGAAGAGTGGTGCAGAGAGAAAAAAGAGCAGTGGGAATAGGAGCTTTGTTCCTTGGGTTCTTGGGA
GCAGCAGGAAGCACTATGGGCGCAGCGTCAATGACGCTGACGGTACAGGCCAGACAATTATTGTCTGGTA
TAGTGCAGCAGCAGAACAATTTGCTGAGGGCTATTGAGGCGCAACAGCATCTGTTGCAACTCACAGTCTG
GGGCATCAAGCAGCTCCAGGCAAGAATCCTGGCTGTGGAAAGATACCTAAAGGATCAACAGCTCCTGGGG
ATTTGGGGTTGCTCTGGAAAACTCATTTGCACCACTGCTGTGCCTTGGAATGCTAGTTGGAGTAATAAAT
CTCTGGAACAGATTTGGAATCACACGACCTGGATGGAGTGGGACAGAGAAATTAACAATTACACAAGCTT
AATACACTCCTTAATTGAAGAATCGCAAAACCAGCAAGAAAAGAATGAACAAGAATTATTGGAATTAGAT
AAATGGGCAAGTTTGTGGAATTGGTTTAACATAACAAATTGGCTGTGGTATATAAAATTATTCATAATGA
TAGTAGGAGGCTTGGTAGGTTTAAGAATAGTTTTTGCTGTACTTTCTATAGTGAATAGAGTTAGGCAGGG
ATATTCACCATTATCGTTTCAGACCCACCTCCCAACCCCGAGGGGACCCGACAGGCCCGAAGGAATAGAA
GAAGAAGGTGGAGAGAGAGACAGAGACAGATCCATTCGATTAGTGAACGGATCGGCACTGCGTGCGCCAA
TTCTGCAGACAAATGGCAGTATTCATCCACAATTTTAAAAGAAAAGGGGGGATTGGGGGGTACAGTGCAG
GGGAAAGAATAGTAGACATAATAGCAACAGACATACAAACTAAAGAATTACAAAAACAAATTACAAAAAT
TCAAAATTTTCGGGTTTATTACAGGGACAGCAGAGATCCAGTTTGGTTAATTAATTGGCTCCGGTGCCCG
TCAGTGGGCAGAGCGCACATCGCCCACAGTCCCCGAGAAGTTGTGGGGAGGGGTCGGCAATTGAACCGGT
GCCTAGAGAAGGTGGCGCGGGGTAAACTGGGAAAGTGATGTCGTGTACTGGCTCCGCCTTTTTCCCGAGG
GTGGGGGAGAACCGTATATAAGTGCAGTAGTCGCCGTGAACGTTCTTTTTCGCAACGGGTTTGCCGCCAG
AACACAGGTAAGTGCCGTGTGTGGTTCCCGCGGGCCTGGCCTCTTTACGGGTTATGGCCCTTGCGTGCCT
TGAATTACTTCCACCTGGCTGCAGTACGTGATTCTTGATCCCGAGCTTCGGGTTGGAAGTGGGTGGGAGA
GTTCGAGGCCTTGCGCTTAAGGAGCCCCTTCGCCTCGTGCTTGAGTTGAGGCCTGGCCTGGGCGCTGGGG
CCGCCGCGTGCGAATCTGGTGGCACCTTCGCGCCTGTCTCGCTGCTTTCGATAAGTCTCTAGCCATTTAA
AATTTTTGATGACCTGCTGCGACGCTTTTTTTCTGGCAAGATAGTCTTGTAAATGCGGGCCAAGATCTGC
ACACTGGTATTTCGGTTTTTGGGGCCGCGGGCGGCGACGGGGCCCGTGCGTCCCAGCGCACATGTTCGGC
GAGGCGGGGCCTGCGAGCGCGGCCACCGAGAATCGGACGGGGGTAGTCTCAAGCTGGCCGGCCTGCTCTG
GTGCCTGGCCTCGCGCCGCCGTGTATCGCCCCGCCCTGGGCGGCAAGGCTGGCCCGGTCGGCACCAGTTG
CGTGAGCGGAAAGATGGCCGCTTCCCGGCCCTGCTGCAGGGAGCTCAAAATGGAGGACGCGGCGCTCGGG
AGAGCGGGCGGGTGAGTCACCCACACAAAGGAAAAGGGCCTTTCCGTCCTCAGCCGTCGCTTCATGTGAC
TCCACGGAGTACCGGGCGCCGTCCAGGCACCTCGATTAGTTCTCGAGCTTTTGGAGTACGTCGTCTTTAG
GTTGGGGGGAGGGGTTTTATGCGATGGAGTTTCCCCACACTGAGTGGGTGGAGACTGAAGTTAGGCCAGC
TTGGCACTTGATGTAATTCTCCTTGGAATTTGCCCTTTTTGAGTTTGGATCTTGGTTCATTCTCAAGCCT
CAGACAGTGGTTCAAAGTTTTTTTCTTCCATTTCAGGTGTCGTGAGGAATTCGGCCATTACGGCCACCAT
GGATTACAAGGATGACGACGATAAGATCTTGGCTAATGATCCCTTGGAAGGCTTCCATGAAGTAAACCTT
GCTTCACCTACTTCTCCGGACCTTCTTGGTGTGTATGAATCAGGAACTCAAGAGCAGACTACCTCACCAA
GTGTCATCTACCGGCCACACCCTTCAGCTTTATCCTCTGTACCTATCCAGGCAAATGCATTAGATGTTTC
TGAACTTCCTACACAACCCGTGTATTCATCCCCCAGACGTTTAAATTGTGCGGAAATATCTAGTATCAGC
TTTCATGTTACAGACCCAGCCCCTTGCTCTACCTCTGGAGTCACAGCTGGATTAACTAAATTAACTACAA
GAAAGGACAACTATAATGCAGAGAGAGAGTTTTTACAGGGTGCTACTATAACAGAGGCTTGCGATGGCAG
TGATGATATTTTTGGGTTGAGTACTGATAGTCTGTCTCGTTTACGAAGCCCATCTGTTTTGGAAGTTAGA
GAAAAGGGCTATGAACGATTAAAAGAAGAACTCGCAAAAGCTCAGAGGGAACTGAAGTTAAAAGATGAAG
AATGTGAGAGGCTTTCAAAAGTGCGAGATCAACTTGGACAGGAATTGGAAGAACTCACAGCTAGTCTATT
TGAGGAAGCTCATAAAATGGTGAGAGAAGCAAATATCAAGCAGGCAACAGCAGAAAAACAGCTAAAAGAA
GCACAAGGAAAAATTGATGTACTTCAAGCTGAAGTAGCTGCATTGAAGACACTTGTATTGTCCAGTTCTC
CAACATCACCTACGCAGGAGCCTTTGCCAGGTGGAAAGACACCTTTTAAAAAGGGGCATACAAGAAATAA
AAGCACAAGCAGTGCTATGAGTGGCAGTCATCAGGACCTCAGTGTGATACAGCCAATTGTAAAAGACTGC
AAAGAGGCTGACTTATCCTTGTATAATGAATTCCGATTGTGGAAGGATGAGCCCACAATGGACAGGACGT
GTCCTTTCTTAGACAAAATCTACCAGGAAGATATCTTTCCATGTTTAACATTCTCAAAAAGTGAGTTGGC
TTCAGCTGTTCTGGAGGCTGTGGAAAACAATACTCTAAGCATTGAACCAGTGGGATTACAACCTATCCGG
TTTGTGAAAGCTTCTGCAGTTGAATGCGGAGGACCAAAAAAATGTGCTCTCACTGGCCAGAGTAAGTCCT
GTAAACACAGAATTAAATTAGGGGACTCAAGCAACTATTATTATATTTCTCCTTTTTGCAGATACAGGAT
CACTTCTGTATGTAACTTTTTTACATACATTCGATACATTCAGCAGGGACTCGTGAAACAGCAGGATGTT
GATCAGATGTTTTGGGAGGTTATGCAGTTGAGAAAAGAGATGTCATTGGCAAAGCTGGGTTATTTCAAAG
AGGAACTCTGAGGCCGCCTCGGCCATCGATAAGGATCCGCCCCTCTCCCTCCCCCCCCCCTAACGTTACT
GGCCGAAGCCGCTTGGAATAAGGCCGGTGTGCGTTTGTCTATATGTTATTTTCCACCATATTGCCGTCTT
TTGGCAATGTGAGGGCCCGGAAACCTGGCCCTGTCTTCTTGACGAGCATTCCTAGGGGTCTTTCCCCTCT
CGCCAAAGGAATGCAAGGTCTGTTGAATGTCGTGAAGGAAGCAGTTCCTCTGGAAGCTTCTTGAAGACAA
ACAACGTCTGTAGCGACCCTTTGCAGGCAGCGGAACCCCCCACCTGGCGACAGGTGCCTCTGCGGCCAAA
AGCCACGTGTATAAGATACACCTGCAAAGGCGGCACAACCCCAGTGCCACGTTGTGAGTTGGATAGTTGT
GGAAAGAGTCAAATGGCTCTCCTCAAGCGTATTCAACAAGGGGCTGAAGGATGCCCAGAAGGTACCCCAT
TGTATGGGATCTGATCTGGGGCCTCGGTACACATGCTTTACATGTGTTTAGTCGAGGTTAAAAAAACGTC
TAGGCCCCCCGAACCACGGGGACGTGGTTTTCCTTTGAAAAACACGATGATAATATGGCCACAACCATGG
TGAGCAAGGGCGAGGAGCTGTTCACCGGGGTGGTGCCCATCCTGGTCGAGCTGGACGGCGACGTAAACGG
CCACAAGTTCAGCGTGTCCGGCGAGGGCGAGGGCGATGCCACCTACGGCAAGCTGACCCTGAAGTTCATC
TGCACCACCGGCAAGCTGCCCGTGCCCTGGCCCACCCTCGTGACCACCCTGACCTACGGCGTGCAGTGCT
TCAGCCGCTACCCCGACCACATGAAGCAGCACGACTTCTTCAAGTCCGCCATGCCCGAAGGCTACGTCCA
GGAGCGCACCATCTTCTTCAAGGACGACGGCAACTACAAGACCCGCGCCGAGGTGAAGTTCGAGGGCGAC
ACCCTGGTGAACCGCATCGAGCTGAAGGGCATCGACTTCAAGGAGGACGGCAACATCCTGGGGCACAAGC
TGGAGTACAACTACAACAGCCACAACGTCTATATCATGGCCGACAAGCAGAAGAACGGCATCAAGGTGAA
CTTCAAGATCCGCCACAACATCGAGGACGGCAGCGTGCAGCTCGCCGACCACTACCAGCAGAACACCCCC
ATCGGCGACGGCCCCGTGCTGCTGCCCGACAACCACTACCTGAGCACCCAGTCCGCCCTGAGCAAAGACC
CCAACGAGAAGCGCGATCACATGGTCCTGCTGGAGTTCGTGACCGCCGCCGGGATCACTCTCGGCATGGA
CGAGCTGTACAAGTAAAGCGGCCGCAATCAACCTCTGGATTACAAAATTTGTGAAAGATTGACTGGTATT
CTTAACTATGTTGCTCCTTTTACGCTATGTGGATACGCTGCTTTAATGCCTTTGTATCATGCTATTGCTT
CCCGTATGGCTTTCATTTTCTCCTCCTTGTATAAATCCTGGTTGCTGTCTCTTTATGAGGAGTTGTGGCC
CGTTGTCAGGCAACGTGGCGTGGTGTGCACTGTGTTTGCTGACGCAACCCCCACTGGTTGGGGCATTGCC
ACCACCTGTCAGCTCCTTTCCGGGACTTTCGCTTTCCCCCTCCCTATTGCCACGGCGGAACTCATCGCCG
CCTGCCTTGCCCGCTGCTGGACAGGGGCTCGGCTGTTGGGCACTGACAATTCCGTGGTGTTGTCGGGGAA
ATCATCGTCCTTTCCTTGGCTGCTCGCCTGTGTTGCCACCTGGATTCTGCGCGGGACGTCCTTCTGCTAC
GTCCCTTCGGCCCTCAATCCAGCGGACCTTCCTTCCCGCGGCCTGCTGCCGGCTCTGCGGCCTCTTCCGC
GTCTTCGCCTTCGCCCTCAGACGAGTCGGATCTCCCTTTGGGCCGCCTCCCCGCCTGCCTGCAGGTTTGT
CGAGACCTAGAAAAACATGGAGCAATCACAAGTAGCAATACAGCAGCTACCAATGCTGATTGTGCCTGGC
TAGAAGCACAAGAGGAGGAGGAGGTGGGTTTTCCAGTCACACCTCAGGTACCTTTAAGACCAATGACTTA
CAAGGCAGCTGTAGATCTTAGCCACTTTTTAAAAGAAAAGGGGGGACTGGAAGGGCTAATTCACTCCCAA
CGAAGACAAGATATCCTTGATCTGTGGATCTACCACACACAAGGCTACTTCCCTGATTGGCAGAACTACA
CACCAGGGCCAGGGATCAGATATCCACTGACCTTTGGATGGTGCTACAAGCTAGTACCAGTTGAGCAAGA
GAAGGTAGAAGAAGCCAATGAAGGAGAGAACACCCGCTTGTTACACCCTGTGAGCCTGCATGGGATGGAT
GACCCGGAGAGAGAAGTATTAGAGTGGAGGTTTGACAGCCGCCTAGCATTTCATCACATGGCCCGAGAGC
TGCATCCGGACTGTACTGGGTCTCTCTGGTTAGACCAGATCTGAGCCTGGGAGCTCTCTGGCTAACTAGG
GAACCCACTGCTTAAGCCTCAATAAAGCTTGCCTTGAGTGCTTCAAGTAGTGTGTGCCCGTCTGTTGTGT
GACTCTGGTAACTAGAGATCCCTCAGACCCTTTTAGTCAGTGTGGAAAATCTCTAGCAGGGCCCGTTTAA
ACCCGCTGATCAGCCTCGACTGTGCCTTCTAGTTGCCAGCCATCTGTTGTTTGCCCCTCCCCCGTGCCTT
CCTTGACCCTGGAAGGTGCCACTCCCACTGTCCTTTCCTAATAAAATGAGGAAATTGCATCGCATTGTCT
GAGTAGGTGTCATTCTATTCTGGGGGGTGGGGTGGGGCAGGACAGCAAGGGGGAGGATTGGGAAGACAAT
AGCAGGCATGCTGGGGATGCGGTGGGCTCTATGGCTTCTGAGGCGGAAAGAACCAGCTGGGGCTCTAGGG
GGTATCCCC
[124 nt withheld, positions 7920-8043]
C
[91 nt withheld, positions 8045-8135]
A
[49 nt withheld, positions 8137-8185]
CCTTTGACGTTGGAGTCCACGTTCTTT
[37 nt withheld, positions 8213-8249]
ACCCTATCTCGGTCTATTCTTTTGATTTATAAGGGATTTTGCCGATTTCGGCCTATTGGTTAAAAAATGA
GCTGATTTAACAAAAATTTAACGCGAATTAATTCTGTGGAATGTGTGTCAGTTAGGGTGTGGAAAGTCCC
CAGGCTCCCCAGCAGGCAGAAGTATGCAAAGCATGCATCTCAATTAGTCAGCAACCAGGTGTGGAAAGTC
CCCAGGCTCCCCAGCAGGCAGAAGTATGCAAAGCATGCATCTCAATTAGTCAGCAACCATAGTCCCGCCC
CTAACTCCGCCCATCCCGCCCCTAACTCCGCCCAGTTCCGCCCATTCTCCGCCCCATGGCTGACTAATTT
TTTTTATTTATGCAGAGGCCGAGGCCGCCTCTGCCTCTGAGCTATTCCAGAAGTAGTGAGGAGGCTTTTT
TGGAGGCCTAGGCTTTTGCAAAAAGCTCCCGGGAGCTTGTATATCCATTTTCGGATCTGATCAGCACGTG
TTGACAATTAATCATCGGCATAGTATATCGGCATAGTATAATACGACAAGGTGAGGAACTAAACCATGGC
CAAGTTGACCAGTGCCGTTCCGGTGCTCACCGCGCGCGACGTCGCCGGAGCGGTCGAGTTCTGGACCGAC
CGGCTCGGGTTCTCCCGGGACTTCGTGGAGGACGACTTCGCCGGTGTGGTCCGGGACGACGTGACCCTGT
TCATCAGCGCGGTCCAGGACCAGGTGGTGCCGGACAACACCCTGGCCTGGGTGTGGGTGCGCGGCCTGGA
CGAGCTGTACGCCGAGTGGTCGGAGGTCGTGTCCACGAACTTCCGGGACGCCTCCGGGCCGGCCATGACC
GAGATCGGCGAGCAGCCGTGGGGGCGGGAGTTCGCCCTGCGCGACCCGGCCGGCAACTGCGTGCACTTCG
TGGCCGAGGAGCAGGACTGACACGTGCTACGAGATTTCGATTCCACCGCCGCCTTCTATGAAAGGTTGGG
CTTCGGAATCGTTTTCCGGGACGCCGGCTGGATGATCCTCCAGCGCGGGGATCTCATGCTGGAGTTCTTC
GCCCACCCCAACTTGTTTATTGCAGCTTATAATGGTTACAAATAAAGCAATAGCATCACAAATTTCACAA
ATAAAGCATTTTTTTCACTGCATTCTAGTTGTGGTTTGTCCAAACTCATCAATGTATCTTATCATGTCTG
TATACCGTCGACCTCTAGCTAGAGCTTGGCGTAATCATGGTCATAGCTGTTTCCTGTGTGAAATTGTTAT
CCGCTCACAATTCCACACAACATACGAGCCGGAAGCATAAAGTGTAAAGCCTGGGGTGCCTAATGAGTGA
GCTAACTCACATTAATTGCGTTGCGCTCACTGCCCGCTTTCCAGTCGGGAAACCTGTCGTGCCAGCTGCA
TTAATGAATCGGCCAACGCGCGGGGAGAGGCGGTTTGCGTATTGGGCGCTCTTCCGCTTCCTCGCTCACT
GACTCGCTGCGCTCGGTCGTTCGGCTGCGGCGAGCGGTATCAGCTCACTCAAAGGCGGTAATACGGTTAT
CCACAGAATCAGGGGATAACGCAGGAAAGAACATGTGAGCAAAAGGCCAGCAAAAGGCCAGGAACCGTAA
AAAGGCCGCGTTGCTGGCGTTTTTCCATAGGCTCCGCCCCCCTGACGAGCATCACAAAAATCGACGCTCA
AGTCAGAGGTGGCGAAACCCGACAGGACTATAAAGATACCAGGCGTTTCCCCCTGGAAGCTCCCTCGTGC
GCTCTCCTGTTCCGACCCTGCCGCTTACCGGATACCTGTCCGCCTTTCTCCCTTCGGGAAGCGTGGCGCT
TTCTCATAGCTCACGCTGTAGGTATCTCAGTTCGGTGTAGGTCGTTCGCTCCAAGCTGGGCTGTGTGCAC
GAACCCCCCGTTCAGCCCGACCGCTGCGCCTTATCCGGTAACTATCGTCTTGAGTCCAACCCGGTAAGAC
ACGACTTATCGCCACTGGCAGCAGCCACTGGTAACAGGATTAGCAGAGCGAGGTATGTAGGCGGTGCTAC
AGAGTTCTTGAAGTGGTGGCCTAACTACGGCTACACTAGAAGAACAGTATTTGGTATCTGCGCTCTGCTG
AAGCCAGTTACCTTCGGAAAAAGAGTTGGTAGCTCTTGATCCGGCAAACAAACCACCGCTGGTAGCGGTG
GTTTTTTTGTTTGCAAGCAGCAGATTACGCGCAGAAAAAAAGGATCTCAAGAAGATCCTTTGATCTTTTC
TACGGGGTCTGACGCTCAGTGGAACGAAAACTCACGTTAAGGGATTTTGGTCATGAGATTATCAAAAAGG
ATCTTCACCTAGATCCTTTTAAATTAAAAATGAAGTTTTAAATCAATCTAAAGTATATATGAGTAAACTT
GGTCTGACAGTTACCAATGCTTAATCAGTGAGGCACCTATCTCAGCGATCTGTCTATTTCGTTCATCCAT
AGTTGCCTGACTCCCCGTCGTGTAGATAACTACGATACGGGAGGGCTTACCATCTGGCCCCAGTGCTGCA
ATGATACCGCGAGACCCACGCTCACCGGCTCCAGATTTATCAGCAATAAACCAGCCAGCCGGAAGGGCCG
AGCGCAGAAGTGGTCCTGCAACTTTATCCGCCTCCATCCAGTCTATTAATTGTTGCCGGGAAGCTAGAGT
AAGTAGTTCGCCAGTTAATAGTTTGCGCAACGTTGTTGCCATTGCTACAGGCATCGTGGTGTCACGCTCG
TCGTTTGGTATGGCTTCATTCAGCTCCGGTTCCCAACGATCAAGGCGAGTTACATGATCCCCCATGTTGT
GCAAAAAAGCGGTTAGCTCCTTCGGTCCTCCGATCGTTGTCAGAAGTAAGTTGGCCGCAGTGTTATCACT
CATGGTTATGGCAGCACTGCATAATTCTCTTACTGTCATGCCATCCGTAAGATGCTTTTCTGTGACTGGT
GAGTACTCAACCAAGTCATTCTGAGAATAGTGTATGCGGCGACCGAGTTGCTCTTGCCCGGCGTCAATAC
GGGATAATACCGCGCCACATAGCAGAACTTTAAAAGTGCTCATCATTGGAAAACGTTCTTCGGGGCGAAA
ACTCTCAAGGATCTTACCGCTGTTGAGATCCAGTTCGATGTAACCCACTCGTGCACCCAACTGATCTTCA
GCATCTTTTACTTTCACCAGCGTTTCTGGGTGAGCAAAAACAGGAAGGCAAAATGCCGCAAAAAAGGGAA
TAAGGGCGACACGGAAATGTTGAATACTCATACTCTTCCTTTTTCAATATTATTGAAGCATTTATCAGGG
TTATTGTCTCATGAGCGGATACATATTTGAATGTATTTAGAAAAATAAACAAATAGGGGTTCCGCGCACA
TTTCCCCGAAAAGTGCCACCTGACGTCGACGGATCGGGAGATCTCCCGATCCCCTATGGTGCACTCTCAG
TACAATCTGCTCTGATGCCGCATAGTTAAGCCAGTATCTGCTCCCTGCTTGTGTGTTGGAGGTCGCTGAG
TAGTGCGCGAGCAAAATTTAAGCTACAACAAGGCAAGGCTTGACCGACAATTGCATGAAGAATCTGCTTA
GGGTTAGGCGTTTTGCGCTGCTTCGCGATGTACGGGCCAGATATACGCGTT
